Addgene plasmid #177750: pCMV(MinDis)-iDianiSnFR_ER
Purpose: Develop a family of genetically encoded fluorescent biosensors for nicotinic agonists, termed iDrugSnFRs, thus enabling optical subcellular pharmacokinetics for nicotinic agonists
Depositing lab: Henry Lester. Depositing organization: California Institute of Technology. Publication: Fluorescence activation mechanism and imaging of drug permeation with new sensors for smoking-cessation ligands. Nichols AL, Blumenfeld Z, Fan C, Luebbert L, Blom AE, Cohen BN, Marvin JS, Borden PM, Kim CH, Muthusamy AK, Shivange AV, Knox HJ, Campello HR, Wang JH, Dougherty DA, Looger LL, Gallagher T, Rees DC, Lester HA. eLife. 2022 Jan 4;11. pii: 74648. doi: 10.7554/eLife.74648. PubMed 34982029.
Backbone
  Vector backbone: pCMV(MinDis)
  Backbone manufacturer: modified from Invitrogen
  Backbone size w/o insert (bp): 5005
  Vector type: Mammalian Expression
Growth in bacteria
  Bacterial resistance: Ampicillin, 100 μg/mL
  Growth temperature: 37°C
  Growth strain: DH5alpha
  Copy number: High Copy
Gene/Insert
  Gene/Insert name: pCMV(MinDis)-iDianiSnFR_ER
  Species: Synthetic
  Insert size (bp): 1650
  Promoter: hCMV
  Cloning method: Restriction Enzyme; 5′ cloning site Unknown (unknown if destroyed)
  Sequencing primers: 5′ T7; 3′ BGHR
Terms and licenses: Academic/Nonprofit Terms; Industry Terms: Not Available to Industry
Depositor comments: Read the preprint at bioRxiv: https://www.biorxiv.org/content/10.1101/2021.10.04.463082v3.
How to cite: pCMV(MinDis)-iDianiSnFR_ER was a gift from Henry Lester (Addgene plasmid # 177750 ; http://n2t.net/addgene:177750 ; RRID:Addgene_177750)
