[The description below was written by a language model from this plasmid's Addgene catalogue record and pLannotate feature annotations shown in this document.]
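Description:
pCMV(MinDis)-iDianiSnFR_ER is a mammalian expression plasmid built on pCMV(MinDis), a backbone modified from a commercial Invitrogen vector. It carries a synthetic insert of about 1.65 kb encoding iDianiSnFR, one member of the iDrugSnFR family of genetically encoded fluorescent biosensors for nicotinic agonists. The "_ER" suffix suggests a version directed to the endoplasmic reticulum, in keeping with the stated goal of subcellular pharmacokinetics, but no targeting or retention signal is annotated in the feature table. Expression is driven by the human cytomegalovirus immediate-early enhancer and promoter and terminated by a bovine growth hormone polyadenylation signal. A T7 promoter lies just upstream of the insert and also serves as a sequencing primer site.

Within the insert, the only annotated coding feature is a GFP-derived segment (called as cEGFP) spanning roughly 720 bp. The flanking coding regions, which presumably contain the ligand-binding portion of the sensor, are unannotated, and the record does not identify the binding protein used. In sensors of this design, ligand binding changes the fluorescence of the GFP moiety, giving an optical readout of drug concentration.

The plasmid replicates at high copy in E. coli from a ColE1/pUC-type origin and is selected with ampicillin through the β-lactamase gene. An f1 origin is also present. An SV40 promoter drives a NeoR/KanR cassette with an HSV TK polyadenylation signal, which would permit G418 selection in mammalian cells. Short hits to HIV-1 LTR, ble, and additional promoter and poly(A) fragments look like backbone remnants or annotation artefacts. The construct is intended for imaging how smoking-cessation-related nicotinic ligands permeate cells and reach intracellular compartments.
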