Features (pLannotate 1.2.2; 17 found; start..end, strand, type, name):
      1..380     +  enhancer       CMV enhancer: human cytomegalovirus immediate early enhancer
    381..581     +  promoter       CMV promoter: human cytomegalovirus (CMV) immediate early promoter
    583..613     +  LTR            5' LTR (truncated) (fragment): truncated 5' long terminal repeat (LTR) from HIV-1
    629..647     +  promoter       T7 promoter: promoter for bacteriophage T7 RNA polymerase
   1022..1741    +  CDS            cEGFP: cEGFP is a basic (constitutively fluorescent) green fluorescent protein published in 2008, derived from Aequorea victoria.
   2402..2513    +  polyA_signal   bGH poly(A) signal: bovine growth hormone polyadenylation signal
   2630..2648    +  promoter       SV40 promoter (fragment): SV40 enhancer and early promoter
   2758..3346    -  rep_origin     ori: high-copy-number ColE1/pMB1/pBR322/pUC origin of replication
   3568..3584    +  polyA_signal   bGH poly(A) signal (fragment): bovine growth hormone polyadenylation signal
   3675..3722    -  polyA_signal   HSV TK poly(A) signal: herpes simplex virus thymidine kinase polyadenylation signal (Cole and Stacy, 1985)
   3781..3933    -  CDS            ble (fragment): BLE_KLEPN - Experimental evidence at protein level: Swiss-Prot protein existence level 1. Binding protein with a strong affinity to the bleomycin family of antibiotics. Binds to CL990; an antimitotic-antibiotic compound. From Klebsiella pneumoniae.
   3954..4748    -  CDS            NeoR/KanR: aminoglycoside phosphotransferase from Tn5; aph(3')-II (or nptII); confers resistance to neomycin, kanamycin, and G418 (Geneticin®)
   4783..5136    -  promoter       SV40 promoter: SV40 enhancer and early promoter
   5138..5155    -  promoter       AmpR promoter (fragment): bla
   5196..6056    -  CDS            AmpR: β-lactamase; bla; confers resistance to ampicillin, carbenicillin, and related antibiotics
   6057..6161    -  promoter       AmpR promoter: bla
   6188..6616    +  rep_origin     f1 ori (sequence partly withheld): f1 bacteriophage origin of replication; arrow indicates direction of (+) strand synthesis
>Addgene plasmid #177750 | pCMV(MinDis)-iDianiSnFR_ER | addgene full sequence | sequence record 349062 | Addgene NGS Result
GACATTGATTATTGACTAGTTATTAATAGTAATCAATTACGGGGTCATTAGTTCATAGCCCATATATGGA
GTTCCGCGTTACATAACTTACGGTAAATGGCCCGCCTGGCTGACCGCCCAACGACCCCCGCCCATTGACG
TCAATAATGACGTATGTTCCCATAGTAACGCCAATAGGGACTTTCCATTGACGTCAATGGGTGGAGTATT
TACGGTAAACTGCCCACTTGGCAGTACATCAAGTGTATCATATGCCAAGTACGCCCCCTATTGACGTCAA
TGACGGTAAATGGCCCGCCTGGCATTATGCCCAGTACATGACCTTATGGGACTTTCCTACTTGGCAGTAC
ATCTACGTATTAGTCATCGCTATTACCATGGTGATGCGGTTTTGGCAGTACATCAATGGGCGTGGATAGC
GGTTTGACTCACGGGGATTTCCAAGTCTCCACCCCATTGACGTCAATGGGAGTTTGTTTTGGCACCAAAA
TCAACGGGACTTTCCAAAATGTCGTAACAACTCCGCCCCATTGACGCAAATGGGCGGTAGGCGTGTACGG
TGGGAGGTCTATATAAGCAGAACTCTCTGGCTAACTAGAGAACCCACTGCTTACTGGCTTATCGAAATTA
ATACGACTCACTATAGGGAGACCCAAGCTTGGTACCGAACTCGGATCCACTAGTAACGGCCGCCAGTGTG
CTGGAATTCGGCTTGGGGATATCCACCATGCTGCTATCCGTGCCGCTGCTGCTCGGCCTCCTCGGCCTGG
CCATCGCCAGATCTGCGAACGACACCGTAGTTGTGGGCTCGATCGATTTTACAGAAGGGATTATCGTCGC
AAACATGGTGGCAGAGATGATTGAGGCGCATACAGACCTTAAGGTGGTTCGCAAACTGAACCTTGGCGGG
CGTAACGTTAACTTTGAAGCCATTAAACGCGGAGGTGCGAATAATGGTATTGACATTTACGTGGAGTACA
CTGGGTCCGGTCTTGTGGATATTCTGGGGTTCCCGGAGCCGAACGTCTATATCACCGCCGACAAGCAGAA
GAACGGCATCAAGGCGAACTTCAAGATCCGCCACAACATGGAGGACGGCAGCGTGCAGCTCGCCGACCAC
TACCAGCAGAACACCCCCATCGGCGACGGCCCCGTGCTGCTGCCCGACAACCACTACCTGAGCACCCAGT
CCGTGCTGAGCAAAGACCCCAACGAGAAGCGCGATCACATGGTCCTGCTGGAGTTCGTGACCGCCGCCGG
GATCACTCTCGGCATGGACGAGCTGTACAAGGGCGGTACCGGAGGGAGCATGAGCAAGGGCGAGGAGCTG
TTCACCGGGGTGGTGCCCATCCTGGTCGAGCTGGACGGCGGCGTAAACGGCCACAAGTTCAGCGTGCGCG
GCGAGGGCGAGGGCGATGCCACCAACGGCAAGCTGACCCTGAAGTTCATCTGCACCACCGGCAAGCTGCC
CGTGCCCTGGCCCACCCTCGTGACCACCCTGACCTACGGCGTGCAGTGCTTCAGCCGCTACCCCGACCAC
ATGAAGCAGCACGACTTCTTCAAGTCCGCCATGCCCGAAGGCTACGTCCAGGAGCGCACCATCAGCTTCA
AGGACGACGGCACCTACAAGACCCGCGCCGAGGTGAAGTTCGAGGGCGACACCCTGGTGAACCGCATCGA
GCTGAAGGGCATCGACTTCAAGGAGGACGGCAACATCCTGGGGCACAAGCTGGAGTACAACTTTCCGCCG
CCCAACTCTACTGATCCAGAAGGTGCATACGAAACCGTGAAGAAGGAGTACAAACGTAAATGGAATATTG
TATGGCTCAAACCACTGGGATTCAACAATACGTATACGCTTGGGGTTAAAGACGAACTGGCGAAACAGTA
TAACCTTAAAACCTTCAGTGACTTAGCGAAAATCTCGGATAAGCTGATTCTGGGTGCAACGATGTTCTTT
TTAGAAAATCCCGATGGTTACCCAGGCCTGCAAAAACTGTACAATTTCAAATTCAAGCACACCAAAAGCA
TGGACATGGGTATTCGCTATACCGCCATTGATAATAACGAAGTTCAGGTAATTGATGCCTGGGCCACTGA
TGGCTTGCTGGTGAGCCACAAATTAAAAATTCTGGAGGATGATAAAGCGTTCTTCCCGCCGTATTATGCT
GCCCCCATCATCCGTCAGGATGTCTTAGATAAGCATCCTGAACTGAAGGACGTGCTGAACAAACTCGCGA
ATCAAATTTCACTGGAAGAAATGCAGAAACTGAATTACAAGGTGGACGGTGAGGGTCAGGACCCAGCGAA
AGTAGCTAAGGAGTTTTTGAAAGAGAAAGGTTTAATTCTGCAGACAGCAGAAAAAGATGAGTTGTGAGCG
GCCGCTCGAGATCAGCCTCGACTGTGCCTTCTAGTTGCCAGCCATCTGTTGTTTGCCCCTCCCCCGTGCC
TTCCTTGACCCTGGAAGGTGCCACTCCCACTGTCCTTTCCTAATAAAATGAGGAAATTGCATCGCATTGT
CTGAGTAGGTGTCATTCTATTCTGGGGGGTGGGGTGGGGCAGGACAGCAAGGGGGAGGATTGGGAAGACA
ATGGCAGGCGTGCTGGGGATGCGGTGGGCTCTATGGCTTCTGAGGCGGAAAGAACCAGTGGCGGTAATAC
GGTTATCCACAGAATCAGGGGATAACGCAGGAAAGAACATGTGAGCAAAAGGCCAGCAAAAGGCCAGGAA
CCGTAAAAAGGCCGCGTTGCTGACGTTTTTCCATAGGCTCCGCCCCCCTGACGAGCATCACAAAAATCGA
CGCTCAAGTCAGAGGTGGCGAAACCCGACAGGACTATAAAGATACCAGGCGTTTCCCCCTGGAAGCTCCC
TCGTGCGCTCTCCTGTTCCGACCCTGCCGCTTACCGGATACCTGTCCGCCTTTCTCCCTTCGGGAAGCGT
GGCGCTTTCTCATAGCTCACGCTGTAGGTATCTCAGTTCGGTGTAGGTCGTTCGCTCCAAGCTGGGCTGT
GTGCACGAACCCCCCGTTCAGCCCGACCGCTGCGCCTTATCCGGTAACTATCGTCTTGAGTCCAACCCGG
TAAGACACGACTTATCGCCACTGGCAGCAGCCACTGGTAACAGGATTAGCAGAGCGAGGTATGTAGGCGG
TGCTACAGAGTTCTTGAAGTGGTGGCCTAACTACGGCTACACTAGAAGAACAGTATTTGGTATCTGCGCT
CTGCTGAAGCCAGTTACCTTCGGAAAAAGAGTTGGTAGCTCTTGATCCGGCAAACAAACCACCGCTGGTA
GCGGTGGTTTTTTTGTTTGCAAGCAGCAGATTACGCGCAGAAAAAAAGGATCTCAAGAAGATCCTTTGAT
CTTTTCTACGGGGTCTGACGCTCAGTGGAACGAAAACTCACGTTAAGGGATTTTGGTCATGAGATTATCA
AAAAGGATCTTCACCTAGATCCTTTTAAATTAAAAATGAAGTTTTAAATCAATCTAAAGTATATATGAGT
AACCTGAGGCTATGGCAGGGCCTGCCGCCCCGACGTTGGCTGCGAGCCCTGGGCCTTCACCCGAACTTGG
GGGGTGGGGTGGGGAAAAGGAAGAAACGCGGGCGTATTGGCCCCAATGGGGTCTCGGTGGGGTATCGACA
GAGTGCCAGCCCTGGGACCGAACCCCGCGTTTATGAACAAACGACCCAACACCGTGCGTTTTATTCTGTC
TTTTTATTGCCGTCATAGCGCGGGTTCCTTCCGGTATTGTCTCCTTCCGTGTTTCAGTTAGCCTCCCCCT
AGGGTGGGCGAAGAACTCCAGCATGAGATCCCCGCGCTGGAGGATCATCCAGCCGGCGTCCCGGAAAACG
ATTCCGAAGCCCAACCTTTCATAGAAGGCGGCGGTGGAATCGAAATCTCGTGATGGCAGGTTGGGCGTCG
CTTGGTCGGTCATTTCGAACCCCAGAGTCCCGCTCAGAAGAACTCGTCAAGAAGGCGATAGAAGGCGATG
CGCTGCGAATCGGGAGCGGCGATACCGTAAAGCACGAGGAAGCGGTCAGCCCATTCGCCGCCAAGCTCTT
CAGCAATATCACGGGTAGCCAACGCTATGTCCTGATAGCGGTCCGCCACACCCAGCCGGCCACAGTCGAT
GAATCCAGAAAAGCGGCCATTTTCCACCATGATATTCGGCAAGCAGGCATCGCCATGGGTCACGGCGAGA
TCCTCGCCGTCGGGCTTGCTCGCCTTGAGCCTGGCGAACAGTTCGGCTGGCGCGAGCCCCTGATGCTCTT
CGTCCAGATCATCCTGATCGACAAGACCAGCTTCCATCCGAGTACGTGCTCGCTCGATGCGATGTTTCGC
TTGGTGGTCGAATGGGCAGGTAGCCGGATCAAGCGTATGCAGCCGCCGCATTGCATCAGCCATGATGGAT
ACTTTCTCGGCAGGAGCAAGGTGAGATGACAGGAGATCCTGCCCCGACACTTCGCCCAATAGCAGCCAGT
CCCTTCCCGCTTCAGTGACAACGTCGAGCACAGCTGCGCAAGGAACGCCCGTCGTGGCCAGCCACGATAG
CCGCGCTGCCTCGTCTTGCAGTTCATTCAGGGCACCGGACAGGTCGGTCTTGACAAAAAGAACCGGGCGC
CCCTGCGCTGACAGCCGGAACACGGCGGCATCAGAGCAGCCGATTGTCTGTTGTGCCCAGTCATAGCCGA
ATAGCCTCTCCACCCAAGCGGCCGGAGAACCTGCGTGCAATCCATCTTGTTCAATCATGCGAAACGATCC
TCATCCTGTCTCTTGATCGATCTTTGCAAAAGCCTAGGCCTCCAAAAAAGCCTCCTCACTACTTCTGGAA
TAGCTCAGAGGCCGGGCCTCGGCCTCTGCATAAATAAAAAAAATTAGTCAGCCATGGGGCGGAGAATGGG
CGGAACTGGGCGGAGTTAGGGGCGGGATGGGCGGAGTTAGGGGCGGGACTATGGTTGCTGACTAATTGAG
ATGCTTGCTTTGCATACTTCTGCCTGCTGGGGAGCCTGGGGACTTTCCACACCTGGTTGCTGACTAATTG
AGATGCTTGCTTTGCATACTTCTGCCTGCTGGGGAGCCTGGGGACTTTCCACACCCTAACTGACACACAT
TCCACAGCTGGTTCTTTCCGCCTCAGGACTCTTCCTTTTTCAATAAATCAATCTAAAGTATATATGAGTA
AACTTGGTCTGACAGTTACCAATGCTTAATCAGTGAGGCACCTATCTCAGCGATCTGTCTATTTCGTTCA
TCCATAGTTGCCTGACTCCCCGTCGTGTAGATAACTACGATACGGGAGGGCTTACCATCTGGCCCCAGTG
CTGCAATGATACCGCGAGACCCACGCTCACCGGCTCCAGATTTATCAGCAATAAACCAGCCAGCCGGAAG
GGCCGAGCGCAGAAGTGGTCCTGCAACTTTATCCGCCTCCATCCAGTCTATTAATTGTTGCCGGGAAGCT
AGAGTAAGTAGTTCGCCAGTTAATAGTTTGCGCAACGTTGTTGCCATTGCTACAGGCATCGTGGTGTCAC
GCTCGTCGTTTGGTATGGCTTCATTCAGCTCCGGTTCCCAACGATCAAGGCGAGTTACATGATCCCCCAT
GTTGTGCAAAAAAGCGGTTAGCTCCTTCGGTCCTCCGATCGTTGTCAGAAGTAAGTTGGCCGCAGTGTTA
TCACTCATGGTTATGGCAGCACTGCATAATTCTCTTACTGTCATGCCATCCGTAAGATGCTTTTCTGTGA
CTGGTGAGTACTCAACCAAGTCATTCTGAGAATAGTGTATGCGGCGACCGAGTTGCTCTTGCCCGGCGTC
AATACGGGATAATACCGCGCCACATAGCAGAACTTTAAAAGTGCTCATCATTGGAAAACGTTCTTCGGGG
CGAAAACTCTCAAGGATCTTACCGCTGTTGAGATCCAGTTCGATGTAACCCACTCGTGCACCCAACTGAT
CTTCAGCATCTTTTACTTTCACCAGCGTTTCTGGGTGAGCAAAAACAGGAAGGCAAAATGCCGCAAAAAA
GGGAATAAGGGCGACACGGAAATGTTGAGTACTCATACTCTTCCTTTTTCAATATTATTGAAGCATTTAT
CAGGGTTATTGTCTCATGAGCGGATACATATTTGAATGTATTTAGAAAAATAAACAAATAGGGGTTCCGC
GCACATTTCCCCGAAAAGTGCCACCTG
[124 nt withheld, positions 6188-6311]
C
[91 nt withheld, positions 6313-6403]
A
[49 nt withheld, positions 6405-6453]
CCTTTGACGTTGGAGTCCACGTTCTTT
[37 nt withheld, positions 6481-6517]
ACCCTATCTCGGTCTATTCTTTTGATTTATAAGGGATTTTGCCGATTTCGGCCTATTGGTTAAAAAATGA
GCTGATTTAACAAAAATTTAACGCGAATTTTAACAAAATATTAACGCTTACAATTTACGCGCGCGTT
